Addgene plasmid #145953: pETM-11-6His-DmBelle_299-798_B
Purpose: Bacterial Expression of DmBelle_299-798
Depositing lab: Elisa Izaurralde. Depositing organization: Max Planck Institute for Developmental Biology.
Backbone
  Vector backbone: Unknown
  Vector type: Bacterial Expression
Growth in bacteria
  Bacterial resistance: Kanamycin, 50 μg/mL
  Growth temperature: 37°C
  Growth strain: DH5alpha
  Copy number: Low Copy
Gene/Insert
  Gene/Insert name: DmBelle_299-798
  Species: D. melanogaster (fly)
  Entrez Gene: bel (a.k.a. Dmel_CG9748, BEL, Bel, CG9748, DmRH6, Dmel\CG9748, L3, anon-85Ab, cap, cg9748, l(3)85Ac, l(3)L3, l(3)L4740, l(3)S047110, l(3)S097074, ms(3)Pneo85A, ms(3)neo30)
  Cloning method: Unknown
Terms and licenses: Academic/Nonprofit Terms; Industry Terms: Not Available to Industry
Depositor comments: Plasmids from this collection were made available to the research community and donated after the lab closed. Please note that the sequence provided by the depositing laboratory may be theoretical/predicted or based on Sanger sequencing results. There may be discrepancies between sequencing results obtained by Addgene and the depositor sequence. If an Addgene verified sequence is not available, please contact before placing your order to request that our lab fully sequence the plasmid.
How to cite: pETM-11-6His-DmBelle_299-798_B was a gift from Elisa Izaurralde (Addgene plasmid # 145953 ; http://n2t.net/addgene:145953 ; RRID:Addgene_145953)
