[The description below was written by a language model from this plasmid's Addgene catalogue record and pLannotate feature annotations shown in this document.]
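Description:
pETM-11-6His-DmBelle_299-798_B is a 6,864 nt bacterial expression plasmid for producing a fragment of the Drosophila melanogaster DEAD-box RNA helicase Belle (bel, the fly DDX3 orthologue), covering residues 299–798. The catalogue lists the backbone as unknown, but the name points to pETM-11 and the annotated features fit a pET-type vector. These include a ColE1/pBR322-family origin with the bom region and the rop gene, which keeps copy number low as the record states. There is also an f1 phage origin and an aph(3')-Ia kanamycin resistance gene for selection. Short tetracycline-resistance fragments and a partial AmpR promoter are non-functional remnants of the vector lineage.

Expression is driven by a T7 promoter followed directly by a lac operator, and the plasmid carries its own lacI gence under its native promoter. Transcription therefore depends on T7 RNA polymerase supplied by the host and is repressed until induction with IPTG or lactose. Downstream of the T7 gene 10 ribosome binding site lies an N-terminal His tag. It is followed by a short match annotated as part of a TEV-containing composite tag, most likely a TEV protease cleavage site that would allow tag removal after affinity purification. The 1,500 nt bel coding fragment comes next, ahead of the T7 terminator. A second His-tag sequence and a short fragment annotated as SET1 lie downstream of the insert. The record does not show whether these are translated or lie beyond a stop codon.

The stated purpose is simply bacterial expression of this Belle fragment, presumably for recombinant protein purification. The cloning method is not recorded, and the depositor notes that the sequence may be theoretical rather than fully verified.
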