Features (pLannotate 1.2.2; 21 found; start..end, strand, type, name):
     12..467     +  rep_origin     f1 ori (sequence partly withheld): f1 bacteriophage origin of replication; arrow indicates direction of (+) strand synthesis
    494..551     +  promoter       AmpR promoter (fragment): bla
    560..1375    -  CDS            KanR: aminoglycoside phosphotransferase; aph(3')-Ia; confers resistance to kanamycin in bacteria or G418 (Geneticin®) in eukaryotes
   1497..2085    +  rep_origin     ori: high-copy-number ColE1/pMB1/pBR322/pUC origin of replication
   2271..2413    -  misc_feature   bom: basis of mobility region from pBR322
   2515..2706    -  CDS            rop: Rop protein, which maintains plasmids at low copy number; rop
   2723..3103    +  CDS            YPB1_ECOLX: Protein predicted: Swiss-Prot protein existence level 4. From Escherichia coli.
   3175..3466    -  CDS            TcR (fragment): tetracycline efflux protein; tet; confers resistance to tetracycline
   3481..3502    -  protein_bind   CAP binding site: CAP binding activates transcription in the presence of cAMP. E. coli catabolite activator protein
   3515..4597    -  CDS            lacI: lac repressor; lacI; The lac repressor binds to the lac operator to inhibit transcription in E. coli. This inhibition can be relieved by adding lactose or isopropyl-β-D-thiogalactopyranoside (IPTG).
   4598..4675    -  promoter       lacI promoter: lacI
   4683..4962    -  CDS            TcR (fragment): tetracycline efflux protein; tet; confers resistance to tetracycline
   4984..5002    +  promoter       T7 promoter: promoter for bacteriophage T7 RNA polymerase
   5003..5027    +  protein_bind   lac operator: The lac repressor binds to the lac operator to inhibit transcription in E. coli. This inhibition can be relieved by adding lactose or isopropyl-β-D-thiogalactopyranoside (IPTG). lac repressor encoded by lacI
   5047..5065    +  RBS            RBS (fragment): efficient ribosome binding site from bacteriophage T7 gene 10 (Olins and Rangwala, 1989)
   5078..5096    +  CDS            7xHis (fragment): 6xHis affinity tag
   5125..5145    +  CDS            capTEV™ (fragment): composite tag for in vivo biotinylation, TEV protease cleavage, and 6xHis tagging
   5153..6652    +  CDS            bel (fragment): DDX3_DROME - Experimental evidence at protein level: Swiss-Prot protein existence level 1. ATP-dependent RNA helicase that is essential and required for cellular function, larval growth, and for male and female fertility. Also required for RNA interference (RNAi), double-stranded RNA induces potent and specific gene silencing, by acting downstream of dsRNA internalization. RNAi is mediated by the RNA-induced silencing complex (RISC), a sequence-specific, multicomponent nuclease that destroys or silences messenger RNAs homologous to the silencing trigger. From Drosophila melanogaster (Fruit fly
   6708..6725    +  CDS            9xHis (fragment): 9xHis affinity tag
   6735..6784    +  CDS            SET1 (fragment): solubility-enhancement tag derived from T7 phage gene 10B
   6792..6839    +  terminator     T7 terminator: transcription terminator for bacteriophage T7 RNA polymerase
>Addgene plasmid #145953 | pETM-11-6His-DmBelle_299-798_B | depositor full sequence | sequence record 288398 | Full Sequence
TGGCGAATGGG
[124 nt withheld, positions 12-135]
C
[91 nt withheld, positions 137-227]
A
[49 nt withheld, positions 229-277]
CCTTTGACGTTGGAGTCCACGTTCTTT
[37 nt withheld, positions 305-341]
ACCCTATCTCGGTCTATTCTTTTGATTTATAAGGGATTTTGCCGATTTCGGCCTATTGGTTAAAAAATGA
GCTGATTTAACAAAAATTTAACGCGAATTTTAACAAAATATTAACGTTTACAATTTCAGGTGGCACTTTT
CGGGGAAATGTGCGCGGAACCCCTATTTGTTTATTTTTCTAAATACATTCAAATATGTATCCGCTCATGA
ATTAATTCTTAGAAAAACTCATCGAGCATCAAATGAAACTGCAATTTATTCATATCAGGATTATCAATAC
CATATTTTTGAAAAAGCCGTTTCTGTAATGAAGGAGAAAACTCACCGAGGCAGTTCCATAGGATGGCAAG
ATCCTGGTATCGGTCTGCGATTCCGACTCGTCCAACATCAATACAACCTATTAATTTCCCCTCGTCAAAA
ATAAGGTTATCAAGTGAGAAATCACCATGAGTGACGACTGAATCCGGTGAGAATGGCAAAAGTTTATGCA
TTTCTTTCCAGACTTGTTCAACAGGCCAGCCATTACGCTCGTCATCAAAATCACTCGCATCAACCAAACC
GTTATTCATTCGTGATTGCGCCTGAGCGAGACGAAATACGCGATCGCTGTTAAAAGGACAATTACAAACA
GGAATCGAATGCAACCGGCGCAGGAACACTGCCAGCGCATCAACAATATTTTCACCTGAATCAGGATATT
CTTCTAATACCTGGAATGCTGTTTTCCCGGGGATCGCAGTGGTGAGTAACCATGCATCATCAGGAGTACG
GATAAAATGCTTGATGGTCGGAAGAGGCATAAATTCCGTCAGCCAGTTTAGTCTGACCATCTCATCTGTA
ACATCATTGGCAACGCTACCTTTGCCATGTTTCAGAAACAACTCTGGCGCATCGGGCTTCCCATACAATC
GATAGATTGTCGCACCTGATTGCCCGACATTATCGCGAGCCCATTTATACCCATATAAATCAGCATCCAT
GTTGGAATTTAATCGCGGCCTAGAGCAAGACGTTTCCCGTTGAATATGGCTCATAACACCCCTTGTATTA
CTGTTTATGTAAGCAGACAGTTTTATTGTTCATGACCAAAATCCCTTAACGTGAGTTTTCGTTCCACTGA
GCGTCAGACCCCGTAGAAAAGATCAAAGGATCTTCTTGAGATCCTTTTTTTCTGCGCGTAATCTGCTGCT
TGCAAACAAAAAAACCACCGCTACCAGCGGTGGTTTGTTTGCCGGATCAAGAGCTACCAACTCTTTTTCC
GAAGGTAACTGGCTTCAGCAGAGCGCAGATACCAAATACTGTCCTTCTAGTGTAGCCGTAGTTAGGCCAC
CACTTCAAGAACTCTGTAGCACCGCCTACATACCTCGCTCTGCTAATCCTGTTACCAGTGGCTGCTGCCA
GTGGCGATAAGTCGTGTCTTACCGGGTTGGACTCAAGACGATAGTTACCGGATAAGGCGCAGCGGTCGGG
CTGAACGGGGGGTTCGTGCACACAGCCCAGCTTGGAGCGAACGACCTACACCGAACTGAGATACCTACAG
CGTGAGCTATGAGAAAGCGCCACGCTTCCCGAAGGGAGAAAGGCGGACAGGTATCCGGTAAGCGGCAGGG
TCGGAACAGGAGAGCGCACGAGGGAGCTTCCAGGGGGAAACGCCTGGTATCTTTATAGTCCTGTCGGGTT
TCGCCACCTCTGACTTGAGCGTCGATTTTTGTGATGCTCGTCAGGGGGGCGGAGCCTATGGAAAAACGCC
AGCAACGCGGCCTTTTTACGGTTCCTGGCCTTTTGCTGGCCTTTTGCTCACATGTTCTTTCCTGCGTTAT
CCCCTGATTCTGTGGATAACCGTATTACCGCCTTTGAGTGAGCTGATACCGCTCGCCGCAGCCGAACGAC
CGAGCGCAGCGAGTCAGTGAGCGAGGAAGCGGAAGAGCGCCTGATGCGGTATTTTCTCCTTACGCATCTG
TGCGGTATTTCACACCGCATATATGGTGCACTCTCAGTACAATCTGCTCTGATGCCGCATAGTTAAGCCA
GTATACACTCCGCTATCGCTACGTGACTGGGTCATGGCTGCGCCCCGACACCCGCCAACACCCGCTGACG
CGCCCTGACGGGCTTGTCTGCTCCCGGCATCCGCTTACAGACAAGCTGTGACCGTCTCCGGGAGCTGCAT
GTGTCAGAGGTTTTCACCGTCATCACCGAAACGCGCGAGGCAGCTGCGGTAAAGCTCATCAGCGTGGTCG
TGAAGCGATTCACAGATGTCTGCCTGTTCATCCGCGTCCAGCTCGTTGAGTTTCTCCAGAAGCGTTAATG
TCTGGCTTCTGATAAAGCGGGCCATGTTAAGGGCGGTTTTTTCCTGTTTGGTCACTGATGCCTCCGTGTA
AGGGGGATTTCTGTTCATGGGGGTAATGATACCGATGAAACGAGAGAGGATGCTCACGATACGGGTTACT
GATGATGAACATGCCCGGTTACTGGAACGTTGTGAGGGTAAACAACTGGCGGTATGGATGCGGCGGGACC
AGAGAAAAATCACTCAGGGTCAATGCCAGCGCTTCGTTAATACAGATGTAGGTGTTCCACAGGGTAGCCA
GCAGCATCCTGCGATGCAGATCCGGAACATAATGGTGCAGGGCGCTGACTTCCGCGTTTCCAGACTTTAC
GAAACACGGAAACCGAAGACCATTCATGTTGTTGCTCAGGTCGCAGACGTTTTGCAGCAGCAGTCGCTTC
ACGTTCGCTCGCGTATCGGTGATTCATTCTGCTAACCAGTAAGGCAACCCCGCCAGCCTAGCCGGGTCCT
CAACGACAGGAGCACGATCATGCGCACCCGTGGGGCCGCCATGCCGGCGATAATGGCCTGCTTCTCGCCG
AAACGTTTGGTGGCGGGACCAGTGACGAAGGCTTGAGCGAGGGCGTGCAAGATTCCGAATACCGCAAGCG
ACAGGCCGATCATCGTCGCGCTCCAGCGAAAGCGGTCCTCGCCGAAAATGACCCAGAGCGCTGCCGGCAC
CTGTCCTACGAGTTGCATGATAAAGAAGACAGTCATAAGTGCGGCGACGATAGTCATGCCCCGCGCCCAC
CGGAAGGAGCTGACTGGGTTGAAGGCTCTCAAGGGCATCGGTCGAGATCCCGGTGCCTAATGAGTGAGCT
AACTTACATTAATTGCGTTGCGCTCACTGCCCGCTTTCCAGTCGGGAAACCTGTCGTGCCAGCTGCATTA
ATGAATCGGCCAACGCGCGGGGAGAGGCGGTTTGCGTATTGGGCGCCAGGGTGGTTTTTCTTTTCACCAG
TGAGACGGGCAACAGCTGATTGCCCTTCACCGCCTGGCCCTGAGAGAGTTGCAGCAAGCGGTCCACGCTG
GTTTGCCCCAGCAGGCGAAAATCCTGTTTGATGGTGGTTAACGGCGGGATATAACATGAGCTGTCTTCGG
TATCGTCGTATCCCACTACCGAGATATCCGCACCAACGCGCAGCCCGGACTCGGTAATGGCGCGCATTGC
GCCCAGCGCCATCTGATCGTTGGCAACCAGCATCGCAGTGGGAACGATGCCCTCATTCAGCATTTGCATG
GTTTGTTGAAAACCGGACATGGCACTCCAGTCGCCTTCCCGTTCCGCTATCGGCTGAATTTGATTGCGAG
TGAGATATTTATGCCAGCCAGCCAGACGCAGACGCGCCGAGACAGAACTTAATGGGCCCGCTAACAGCGC
GATTTGCTGGTGACCCAATGCGACCAGATGCTCCACGCCCAGTCGCGTACCGTCTTCATGGGAGAAAATA
ATACTGTTGATGGGTGTCTGGTCAGAGACATCAAGAAATAACGCCGGAACATTAGTGCAGGCAGCTTCCA
CAGCAATGGCATCCTGGTCATCCAGCGGATAGTTAATGATCAGCCCACTGACGCGTTGCGCGAGAAGATT
GTGCACCGCCGCTTTACAGGCTTCGACGCCGCTTCGTTCTACCATCGACACCACCACGCTGGCACCCAGT
TGATCGGCGCGAGATTTAATCGCCGCGACAATTTGCGACGGCGCGTGCAGGGCCAGACTGGAGGTGGCAA
CGCCAATCAGCAACGACTGTTTGCCCGCCAGTTGTTGTGCCACGCGGTTGGGAATGTAATTCAGCTCCGC
CATCGCCGCTTCCACTTTTTCCCGCGTTTTCGCAGAAACGTGGCTGGCCTGGTTCACCACGCGGGAAACG
GTCTGATAAGAGACACCGGCATACTCTGCGACATCGTATAACGTTACTGGTTTCACATTCACCACCCTGA
ATTGACTCTCTTCCGGGCGCTATCATGCCATACCGCGAAAGGTTTTGCGCCATTCGATGGTGTCCGGGAT
CTCGACGCTCTCCCTTATGCGACTCCTGCATTAGGAAGCAGCCCAGTAGTAGGTTGAGGCCGTTGAGCAC
CGCCGCCGCAAGGAATGGTGCATGCAAGGAGATGGCGCCCAACAGTCCCCCGGCCACGGGGCCTGCCACC
ATACCCACGCCGAAACAAGCGCTCATGAGCCCGAAGTGGCGAGCCCGATCTTCCCCATCGGTGATGTCGG
CGATATAGGCGCCAGCAACCGCACCTGTGGCGCCGGTGATGCCGGCCACGATGCGTCCGGCGTAGAGGAT
CGAGATCTCGATCCCGCGAAATTAATACGACTCACTATAGGGGAATTGTGAGCGGATAACAATTCCCCTC
TAGAAATAATTTTGATTTAACTTTAAGAAGGAGATATACCATGAAACATCACCATCACCATCACCCCATG
AGCGATTACGACATCCCCACTACTGAGAATCTTTATTTTCAGGGCGCCATGGATGTGCAGCTGACGGAGA
TTATCCGCAACAACGTGGCCTTAGCACGTTATGACAAACCGACACCGGTGCAGAAGCACGCCATTCCGAT
CATTATCAATGGCCGGGATCTAATGGCCTGCGCCCAGACTGGATCCGGCAAGACGGCCGCCTTCCTGGTG
CCGATTCTCAACCAGATGTACGAGCTGGGACATGTGCCCCCGCCGCAAAGCACCCGGCAGTACAGCCGGC
GCAAGCAGTATCCGTTGGGTCTGGTGCTGGCGCCGACCCGCGAACTGGCCACCCAGATCTTTGAGGAGGC
CAAGAAGTTCGCCTATCGCTCCCGGATGCGCCCGGCAGTGCTGTACGGCGGAAACAATACTAGCGAGCAG
ATGCGCGAGCTGGACCGCGGTTGCCATCTGATTGTGGCCACACCCGGTCGCCTAGAGGACATGATCACAC
GCGGAAAGGTGGGACTGGAGAACATTCGATTCCTTGTACTGGATGAGGCTGATCGTATGTTGGACATGGG
TTTCGAGCCGCAGATCCGTCGCATCGTCGAACAGCTAAACATGCCGCCAACCGGACAGCGCCAGACGCTT
ATGTTCTCGGCCACATTCCCCAAGCAGATCCAGGAGTTAGCCAGCGATTTCCTCAGCAACTACATTTTCT
TGGCCGTTGGTCGTGTGGGCTCCACATCTGAGAACATTACGCAGACAATCCTGTGGGTCTATGAACCCGA
CAAGCGCTCGTATCTGCTGGATCTGCTCTCGTCTATCCGCGATGGCCCCGAATACACCAAAGACAGCCTA
ACACTGATCTTTGTGGAGACTAAGAAGGGTGCAGACTCGCTGGAGGAGTTCCTGTACCAGTGCAATCATC
CCGTCACTAGCATCCACGGTGATCGCACGCAGAAGGAGCGCGAGGAGGCACTGCGCTGCTTCCGATCGGG
CGACTGCCCCATCCTGGTGGCCACAGCCGTGGCCGCTCGTGGCCTGGACATTCCGCACGTTAAGCACGTT
ATTAACTTTGACCTGCCCTCGGATGTGGAGGAGTATGTCCACCGTATCGGGCGTACCGGACGTATGGGTA
ATCTTGGTGTGGCCACCTCCTTTTTCAACGAAAAGAACCGCAACATTTGCTCCGATCTCTTGGAGCTGCT
GATCGAAACGAAGCAGGAGATCCCCAGTTTCATGGAGGATATGAGTTCGGATCGCGGACATGGCGGAGCC
AAGCGGGCTGGACGAGGCGGTGGTGGACGTTATGGTGGCGGCTTCGGCTCCAGGGATTACCGTCAAAGCT
CTGGCGGCGGCGGTGGCGGACGCAGTGGACCGCCACCACGTAGCGGTGGTTCCGGATCAGGAGGCGGCGG
CGGCAGTTACCGCAGCAATGGAAACTCGTACGGCGGCAATTCGGGCGGCGGTGGATACTATGGCGGCGGC
GCCGGTGGTGGCTCCTATGGCGGCTCCTACGGCGGCGGCAGTGCCTCGCACTCTTCGAACGCACCCGACT
GGTGGGCTCAATGAGGTACCGGATCCGAATTCGAGCTCCGTCGACAAGCTTGCGGCCGCACTCGAGCACC
ACCACCACCACCACTGAGATCCGGCTGCTAACAAAGCCCGAAAGGAAGCTGAGTTGGCTGCTGCCACCGC
TGAGCAATAACTAGCATAACCCCTTGGGGCCTCTAAACGGGTCTTGAGGGGTTTTTTGCTGAAAGGAGGA
ACTATATCCGGAT
